Addgene plasmid #216101: pRDA_662
Purpose: CRISPRi, EFS-driven dCas9-KRAB (ZNF10) (Cas only)
Depositing lab: John Doench. Depositing organization: Broad Institute. Publication: Modular vector assembly enables rapid assessment of emerging CRISPR technologies. McGee AV, Liu YV, Griffith AL, Szegletes ZM, Wen B, Kraus C, Miller NW, Steger RJ, Escude Velasco B, Bosch JA, Zirin JD, Viswanatha R, Sontheimer EJ, Goodale A, Greene MA, Green TM, Doench JG. Cell Genom. 2024 Mar 13;4(3):100519. doi: 10.1016/j.xgen.2024.100519. PubMed 38484704.
Backbone
  Vector backbone: pRDA_518
  Vector type: Lentiviral, CRISPR ; Assembled Vector
  Selectable markers: Blasticidin
Growth in bacteria
  Bacterial resistance: Ampicillin, 100 μg/mL
  Growth temperature: 37°C
  Growth strain: NEB Stable
  Copy number: Unknown
Gene/Insert
  Gene/Insert name: Cas9 [Sp]
  Species: Streptococcus pyogenes
  Cloning method: Unknown
Terms and licenses: Academic/Nonprofit Terms; Industry Terms: Not Available to Industry
Depositor comments: Please visit https://www.biorxiv.org/content/10.1101/2023.10.25.564061v1 for bioRxiv preprint.
How to cite: pRDA_662 was a gift from John Doench (Addgene plasmid # 216101 ; http://n2t.net/addgene:216101 ; RRID:Addgene_216101)
