[The description below was written by a language model from this plasmid's Addgene catalogue record and pLannotate feature annotations shown in this document.]
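Description:
pRDA_662 is a lentiviral CRISPR interference (CRISPRi) vector, assembled on the pRDA_518 backbone, that delivers a dCas9-KRAB repressor without any guide RNA cassette ("Cas only"). It is propagated in E. coli through a high-copy ColE1/pUC-type origin with ampicillin selection (AmpR, β-lactamase); an f1 ori, an SV40 ori and remnants of lac and T7/T3 promoter elements are also present in the bacterial backbone. The recommended recombination-deficient growth strain reflects the repeated LTR sequences typical of lentiviral plasmids.

The viral portion follows a third-generation layout. An RSV promoter drives a truncated HIV-1 5' LTR, followed by the Ψ packaging signal, a partial gag sequence, the Rev response element for Rev-dependent export of genomic RNA, and the cPPT/CTS that aids nuclear import. A second truncated LTR and an SV40 poly(A) signal close the transfer cassette.

Within it, the EF-1α core (EFS) promoter drives catalytically dead Streptococcus pyogenes Cas9, followed by a nucleoplasmin bipartite NLS and a short zinc-finger-derived repressor domain. The automated annotation labels this segment as a ZNF720 fragment, but the catalogue entry identifies it as the KRAB domain of ZNF10, so the label probably reflects similarity among KRAB domains. A blasticidin S deaminase gene lies downstream on the same strand with no separate promoter annotated, suggesting co-expression with dCas9-KRAB, although no linker element is recorded. A WPRE follows to enhance transcript expression.

The vector is suited to making blasticidin-selected mammalian cell populations that stably express dCas9-KRAB, into which guides are introduced from a separate vector for targeted gene repression or CRISPRi screening.
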