Features (pLannotate 1.2.2; 28 found; start..end, strand, type, name):
     11..222     +  promoter       EF-1α core promoter: core promoter for human elongation factor EF-1α
    299..4398    +  CDS            dCas9 (fragment): catalytically dead mutant of the Cas9 endonuclease from the Streptococcus pyogenes Type II CRISPR/Cas system RNA-guided DNA-binding protein that lacks endonuclease activity due to the D10A mutation in the RuvC catalytic domain and the N863A mutation in the HNH catalytic domain
   4430..4477    +  CDS            nucleoplasmin NLS: bipartite nuclear localization signal from nucleoplasmin
   4523..4711    +  CDS            ZNF720 (fragment): ZN720_HUMAN - Experimental evidence at protein level: Swiss-Prot protein existence level 1. From Homo sapiens (Human).
   4796..5194    +  CDS            BSD: blasticidin S deaminase; Aspergillus terreus BSD; confers resistance to blasticidin
   5205..5793    +  misc_feature   WPRE: woodchuck hepatitis virus posttranscriptional regulatory element
   5789..5932    +  CDS            nef (fragment): NEF_HV1LA - Experimental evidence at protein level: Swiss-Prot protein existence level 1. Extracellular Nef protein targets CD4(+) T-lymphocytes for apoptosis by interacting with CXCR4 surface receptors. From Human immunodeficiency virus type 1 group M subtype B (isolate Lai) (HIV-1).
   5918..6098    +  LTR            5' LTR (truncated): truncated 5' long terminal repeat (LTR) from HIV-1
   6176..6297    +  polyA_signal   SV40 poly(A) signal: SV40 polyadenylation signal
   6337..6472    +  rep_origin     SV40 ori: SV40 origin of replication
   6493..6511    -  promoter       T7 promoter: promoter for bacteriophage T7 RNA polymerase
   6519..6674    +  CDS            lacZα (fragment): LacZα fragment of β-galactosidase; lacZ fragment
   6679..7107    +  rep_origin     f1 ori (sequence partly withheld): f1 bacteriophage origin of replication; arrow indicates direction of (+) strand synthesis
   7160..7264    +  promoter       AmpR promoter: bla
   7265..8125    +  CDS            AmpR: β-lactamase; bla; confers resistance to ampicillin, carbenicillin, and related antibiotics
   8296..8884    +  rep_origin     ori: high-copy-number ColE1/pMB1/pBR322/pUC origin of replication
   9067..9159    +  CDS            lacI (fragment): lac repressor; lacI; The lac repressor binds to the lac operator to inhibit transcription in E. coli. This inhibition can be relieved by adding lactose or isopropyl-β-D-thiogalactopyranoside (IPTG).
   9172..9193    +  protein_bind   CAP binding site: CAP binding activates transcription in the presence of cAMP. E. coli catabolite activator protein
   9208..9238    +  promoter       lac promoter: promoter for the E. coli lac operon
   9242..9264    +  protein_bind   lac operator (fragment): The lac repressor binds to the lac operator to inhibit transcription in E. coli. This inhibition can be relieved by adding lactose or isopropyl-β-D-thiogalactopyranoside (IPTG). lac repressor encoded by lacI
   9307..9325    +  promoter       T3 promoter: promoter for bacteriophage T3 RNA polymerase
   9353..9579    +  promoter       RSV promoter: Rous sarcoma virus enhancer/promoter
   9580..9760    +  LTR            5' LTR (truncated): truncated 5' long terminal repeat (LTR) from HIV-1
   9807..9932    +  misc_feature   HIV-1 Ψ: packaging signal of human immunodeficiency virus type 1
   9916..10279   +  CDS            HIV-1 gag (fragment): gag protein from human immunodeficiency virus 1; gag
  10425..10658   +  misc_feature   RRE: The Rev response element (RRE) of HIV-1 allows for Rev-dependent mRNA export from the nucleus to the cytoplasm.
  11035..11061   +  CDS            Rev (fragment): human immunodeficiency virus 1 (HIV-1) Rev protein; rev; enhances nuclear export of unspliced and incompletely spliced viral mRNAs
  11121..11238   +  misc_feature   cPPT/CTS: central polypurine tract and central termination sequence of HIV-1
>Addgene plasmid #216101 | pRDA_662 | addgene full sequence | sequence record 431411 | Addgene NGS Result
CCCGGGACACGGGCAGAGCGCACATCGCCCACAGTCCCCGAGAAGTTGGGGGGAGGGGTCGGCAATTGAA
CGGGTGCCTAGAGAAGGTGGCGCGGGGTAAACTGGGAAAGTGATGTCGTGTACTGGCTCCGCCTTTTTCC
CGAGGGTGGGGGAGAACCGTATATAAGTGCAGTAGTCGCCGTGAACGTTCTTTTTCGCAACGGGTTTGCC
GCCAGAACACAGAGGAGCCACCATGGCCAAACGGACAGCCGACGGAAGCGAGTTCGAGTCACCAAAGAAG
AAGCGGAAAGTCGGCAGCGACAAGAAGTACAGCATCGGCCTGGCCATCGGCACCAACTCTGTGGGCTGGG
CCGTGATCACCGACGAGTACAAGGTGCCCAGCAAGAAATTCAAGGTGCTGGGCAACACCGACCGGCACAG
CATCAAGAAGAACCTGATCGGAGCCCTGCTGTTCGACAGCGGCGAAACAGCCGAGGCCACCCGGCTGAAG
AGAACCGCCAGAAGAAGATACACCAGACGGAAGAACCGGATCTGCTATCTGCAAGAGATCTTCAGCAACG
AGATGGCCAAGGTGGACGACAGCTTCTTCCACAGACTGGAAGAGTCCTTCCTGGTGGAAGAGGATAAGAA
GCACGAGCGGCACCCCATCTTCGGCAACATCGTGGACGAGGTGGCCTACCACGAGAAGTACCCCACCATC
TACCACCTGAGAAAGAAACTGGTGGACAGCACCGACAAGGCCGACCTGCGGCTGATCTATCTGGCCCTGG
CCCACATGATCAAGTTCCGGGGCCACTTCCTGATCGAGGGCGACCTGAACCCCGACAACAGCGACGTGGA
CAAGCTGTTCATCCAGCTGGTGCAGACCTACAACCAGCTGTTCGAGGAAAACCCCATCAACGCTAGCGGC
GTGGACGCCAAGGCCATCCTGTCTGCCAGACTGAGCAAGAGCAGACGGCTGGAAAATCTGATCGCCCAGC
TGCCCGGCGAGAAGAAGAATGGCCTGTTCGGCAACCTGATTGCCCTGAGCCTGGGCCTGACCCCCAACTT
CAAGAGCAACTTCGACCTGGCCGAGGATGCCAAACTGCAGCTGAGCAAGGACACCTACGACGACGACCTG
GACAACCTGCTGGCCCAGATCGGCGACCAGTACGCCGACCTGTTTCTGGCCGCCAAGAACCTGTCCGACG
CCATCCTGCTGAGCGACATCCTGAGAGTGAACACCGAGATCACCAAGGCCCCCCTGAGCGCCTCTATGAT
CAAGAGATACGACGAGCACCACCAGGACCTGACCCTGCTGAAAGCTCTCGTGCGGCAGCAGCTGCCTGAG
AAGTACAAAGAGATTTTCTTCGACCAGAGCAAGAACGGCTACGCCGGCTACATTGACGGCGGAGCCAGCC
AGGAAGAGTTCTACAAGTTCATCAAGCCCATCCTGGAAAAGATGGACGGCACCGAGGAACTGCTCGTGAA
GCTGAACAGAGAGGACCTGCTGCGGAAGCAGCGGACCTTCGACAACGGCAGCATCCCCCACCAGATCCAC
CTGGGAGAGCTGCACGCCATTCTGCGGCGGCAGGAAGATTTTTACCCATTCCTGAAGGACAACCGGGAAA
AGATCGAGAAGATCCTGACCTTCCGCATCCCCTACTACGTGGGCCCTCTGGCCAGGGGAAACAGCAGATT
CGCCTGGATGACCAGAAAGAGCGAGGAAACCATCACCCCCTGGAACTTCGAGGAAGTGGTGGACAAGGGC
GCTTCCGCCCAGAGCTTCATCGAGCGGATGACCAACTTCGATAAGAACCTGCCCAACGAGAAGGTGCTGC
CCAAGCACAGCCTGCTGTACGAGTACTTCACCGTGTATAACGAGCTGACCAAAGTGAAATACGTGACCGA
GGGAATGAGAAAGCCCGCCTTCCTGAGCGGCGAGCAGAAAAAGGCCATCGTGGACCTGCTGTTCAAGACC
AACCGGAAAGTGACCGTGAAGCAGCTGAAAGAGGACTACTTCAAGAAAATCGAGTGCTTCGACTCCGTGG
AAATCTCCGGCGTGGAAGATCGGTTCAACGCCTCCCTGGGCACATACCACGATCTGCTGAAAATTATCAA
GGACAAGGACTTCCTGGACAATGAGGAAAACGAGGACATTCTGGAAGATATCGTGCTGACCCTGACACTG
TTTGAGGACAGAGAGATGATCGAGGAACGGCTGAAAACCTATGCCCACCTGTTCGACGACAAAGTGATGA
AGCAGCTGAAGCGGCGGAGATACACCGGCTGGGGCAGGCTGAGCCGGAAGCTGATCAACGGCATCCGGGA
CAAGCAGTCCGGCAAGACAATCCTGGATTTCCTGAAGTCCGACGGCTTCGCCAACAGAAACTTCATGCAG
CTGATCCACGACGACAGCCTGACCTTTAAAGAGGACATCCAGAAAGCCCAGGTGTCCGGCCAGGGCGATA
GCCTGCACGAGCACATTGCCAATCTGGCCGGCAGCCCCGCCATTAAGAAGGGCATCCTGCAGACAGTGAA
GGTGGTGGACGAGCTCGTGAAAGTGATGGGCCGGCACAAGCCCGAGAACATCGTGATCGAAATGGCCAGA
GAGAACCAGACCACCCAGAAGGGACAGAAGAACAGCCGCGAGAGAATGAAGCGGATCGAAGAGGGCATCA
AAGAGCTGGGCAGCCAGATCCTGAAAGAACACCCAGTGGAAAACACCCAGCTGCAGAACGAGAAGCTGTA
CCTGTACTACCTGCAGAATGGGCGGGATATGTACGTGGACCAGGAACTGGACATCAACCGGCTGTCCGAC
TACGATGTGGACCATATCGTGCCTCAGAGCTTTCTGAAGGACGACTCCATCGACAACAAGGTGCTGACCA
GAAGCGACAAGGCCCGGGGCAAGAGCGACAACGTGCCCTCCGAAGAGGTCGTGAAGAAGATGAAGAACTA
CTGGCGGCAGCTGCTGAACGCCAAGCTGATTACCCAGAGAAAGTTCGACAATCTGACCAAGGCCGAGAGA
GGCGGCCTGAGCGAACTGGATAAGGCCGGCTTCATCAAGAGACAGCTGGTGGAAACCCGGCAGATCACAA
AGCACGTGGCACAGATCCTGGACTCCCGGATGAACACTAAGTACGACGAGAATGACAAGCTGATCCGGGA
AGTGAAAGTGATCACCCTGAAGTCCAAGCTGGTGTCCGATTTCCGGAAGGATTTCCAGTTTTACAAAGTG
CGCGAGATCAACAACTACCACCACGCCCACGACGCCTACCTGAACGCCGTCGTGGGAACCGCCCTGATCA
AAAAGTACCCTAAGCTGGAAAGCGAGTTCGTGTACGGCGACTACAAGGTGTACGACGTGCGGAAGATGAT
CGCCAAGAGCGAGCAGGAAATCGGCAAGGCTACCGCCAAGTACTTCTTCTACAGCAACATCATGAACTTT
TTCAAGACCGAGATTACCCTGGCCAACGGCGAGATCCGGAAGCGGCCTCTGATCGAGACAAACGGCGAAA
CCGGGGAGATCGTGTGGGATAAGGGCCGGGATTTTGCCACCGTGCGGAAAGTGCTGAGCATGCCCCAAGT
GAATATCGTGAAAAAGACCGAGGTGCAGACAGGCGGCTTCAGCAAAGAGTCTATCCTGCCCAAGAGGAAC
AGCGATAAGCTGATCGCCAGAAAGAAGGACTGGGACCCTAAGAAGTACGGCGGCTTCGACAGCCCCACCG
TGGCCTATTCTGTGCTGGTGGTGGCCAAAGTGGAAAAGGGCAAGTCCAAGAAACTGAAGAGTGTGAAAGA
GCTGCTGGGGATCACCATCATGGAAAGAAGCAGCTTCGAGAAGAATCCCATCGACTTTCTGGAAGCCAAG
GGCTACAAAGAAGTGAAAAAGGACCTGATCATCAAGCTGCCTAAGTACTCCCTGTTCGAGCTGGAAAACG
GCCGGAAGAGAATGCTGGCCTCTGCCGGCGAACTGCAGAAGGGAAACGAACTGGCCCTGCCCTCCAAATA
TGTGAACTTCCTGTACCTGGCCAGCCACTATGAGAAGCTGAAGGGCTCCCCCGAGGATAATGAGCAGAAA
CAGCTGTTTGTGGAACAGCACAAGCACTACCTGGACGAGATCATCGAGCAGATCAGCGAGTTCTCCAAGA
GAGTGATCCTGGCCGACGCTAATCTGGACAAAGTGCTGTCCGCCTACAACAAGCACCGGGATAAGCCCAT
CAGAGAGCAGGCCGAGAATATCATCCACCTGTTTACCCTGACCAATCTGGGAGCCCCTGCCGCCTTCAAG
TACTTTGACACCACCATCGACCGGAAGAGGTACACCAGCACCAAAGAGGTGCTGGACGCCACCCTGATCC
ACCAGAGCATCACCGGCCTGTACGAGACACGAATCGATTTGTCTCAGCTGGGAGGCGATGGGTCCGGGAG
CGGCGGGAGCGGAGGGAGCAAAAGGCCGGCGGCCACGAAAAAGGCCGGCCAGGCAAAAAAGAAAAAGAGC
GGAGGCTCCGACGCCAAGAGCCTGACCGCCTGGAGCAGAACCCTGGTGACCTTCAAGGACGTGTTCGTGG
ACTTCACCAGAGAGGAGTGGAAGCTGCTGGACACCGCCCAGCAGATCGTGTACAGAAACGTGATGCTGGA
GAACTACAAGAACCTGGTGAGCCTGGGCTACCAGCTGACCAAGCCCGACGTGATCCTGAGACTGGAGAAG
GGCGAGGAGCCCTGGCTGGTGGAGAGAGAGATCCACCAGGGAAGCGAGGGCAGAGGAAGCCTTCTAACAT
GCGGTGACGTGGAGGAGAATCCCGGCCCTTCCGGGATGGCCAAGCCTTTGTCTCAAGAAGAATCCACCCT
CATTGAAAGAGCAACGGCTACAATCAACAGCATCCCCATCTCTGAGGACTACAGCGTCGCCAGCGCAGCT
CTCTCTAGCGACGGCCGCATCTTCACTGGTGTCAATGTATATCATTTTACTGGGGGACCTTGTGCAGAAC
TCGTGGTGCTGGGCACTGCTGCTGCTGCGGCAGCTGGCAACCTGACTTGTATCGTCGCGATCGGAAATGA
GAACAGGGGCATCTTGAGCCCCTGCGGACGGTGCCGACAGGTGCTTCTCGATCTGCATCCTGGGATCAAA
GCCATAGTGAAGGACAGTGATGGACAGCCGACGGCAGTTGGGATTCGTGAATTGCTGCCCTCTGGTTATG
TGTGGGAGGGCTAATAAATTCGAAAATCAACCTCTGGATTACAAAATTTGTGAAAGATTGACTGGTATTC
TTAACTATGTTGCTCCTTTTACGCTATGTGGATACGCTGCTTTAATGCCTTTGTATCATGCTATTGCTTC
CCGTATGGCTTTCATTTTCTCCTCCTTGTATAAATCCTGGTTGCTGTCTCTTTATGAGGAGTTGTGGCCC
GTTGTCAGGCAACGTGGCGTGGTGTGCACTGTGTTTGCTGACGCAACCCCCACTGGTTGGGGCATTGCCA
CCACCTGTCAGCTCCTTTCCGGGACTTTCGCTTTCCCCCTCCCTATTGCCACGGCGGAACTCATCGCCGC
CTGCCTTGCCCGCTGCTGGACAGGGGCTCGGCTGTTGGGCACTGACAATTCCGTGGTGTTGTCGGGGAAA
TCATCGTCCTTTCCTTGGCTGCTCGCCTGTGTTGCCACCTGGATTCTGCGCGGGACGTCCTTCTGCTACG
TCCCTTCGGCCCTCAATCCAGCGGACCTTCCTTCCCGCGGCCTGCTGCCGGCTCTGCGGCCTCTTCCGCG
TCCTCGCCTTCGCCCTCAGACGAGTCGGATCTCCCTTTGGGCCGCCTCCCCGCGTCGACTTTAAGACCAA
TGACTTACAAGGCAGCTGTAGATCTTAGCCACTTTTTAAAAGAAAAGGGGGGACTGGAAGGGCTAATTCA
CTCCCAACGAAGATAAGATCTGCTTTTTGCTTGTACTGGGTCTCTCTGGTTAGACCAGATCTGAGCCTGG
GAGCTCTCTGGCTAACTAGGGAACCCACTGCTTAAGCCTCAATAAAGCTTGCCTTGAGTGCTTCAAGTAG
TGTGTGCCCGTCTGTTGTGTGACTCTGGTAACTAGAGATCCCTCAGACCCTTTTAGTCAGTGTGGAAAAT
CTCTAGCAGTACGTATAGTAGTTCATGTCATCTTATTATTCAGTATTTATAACTTGCAAAGAAATGAATA
TCAGAGAGTGAGAGGAACTTGTTTATTGCAGCTTATAATGGTTACAAATAAAGCAATAGCATCACAAATT
TCACAAATAAAGCATTTTTTTCACTGCATTCTAGTTGTGGTTTGTCCAAACTCATCAATGTATCTTATCA
TGTCTGGCTCTAGCTATCCCGCCCCTAACTCCGCCCATCCCGCCCCTAACTCCGCCCAGTTCCGCCCATT
CTCCGCCCCATGGCTGACTAATTTTTTTTATTTATGCAGAGGCCGAGGCCGCCTCGGCCTCTGAGCTATT
CCAGAAGTAGTGAGGAGGCTTTTTTGGAGGCCTAGGGACGTACCCAATTCGCCCTATAGTGAGTCGTATT
ACGCGCGCTCACTGGCCGTCGTTTTACAACGTCGTGACTGGGAAAACCCTGGCGTTACCCAACTTAATCG
CCTTGCAGCACATCCCCCTTTCGCCAGCTGGCGTAATAGCGAAGAGGCCCGCACCGATCGCCCTTCCCAA
CAGTTGCGCAGCCTGAATGGCGAATGGG
[124 nt withheld, positions 6679-6802]
C
[91 nt withheld, positions 6804-6894]
A
[49 nt withheld, positions 6896-6944]
CCTTTGACGTTGGAGTCCACGTTCTTT
[37 nt withheld, positions 6972-7008]
ACCCTATCTCGGTCTATTCTTTTGATTTATAAGGGATTTTGCCGATTTCGGCCTATTGGTTAAAAAATGA
GCTGATTTAACAAAAATTTAACGCGAATTTTAACAAAATATTAACGCTTACAATTTAGGTGGCACTTTTC
GGGGAAATGTGCGCGGAACCCCTATTTGTTTATTTTTCTAAATACATTCAAATATGTATCCGCTCATGAG
ACAATAACCCTGATAAATGCTTCAATAATATTGAAAAAGGAAGAGTATGAGTATTCAACATTTCCGTGTC
GCCCTTATTCCCTTTTTTGCGGCATTTTGCCTTCCTGTTTTTGCTCACCCAGAAACGCTGGTGAAAGTAA
AAGATGCTGAAGATCAGTTGGGTGCACGAGTGGGTTACATCGAACTGGATCTCAACAGCGGTAAGATCCT
TGAGAGTTTTCGCCCCGAAGAACGTTTTCCAATGATGAGCACTTTTAAAGTTCTGCTATGTGGCGCGGTA
TTATCCCGTATTGACGCCGGGCAAGAGCAACTCGGTCGCCGCATACACTATTCTCAGAATGACTTGGTTG
AGTACTCACCAGTCACAGAAAAGCATCTTACGGATGGCATGACAGTAAGAGAATTATGCAGTGCTGCCAT
AACCATGAGTGATAACACTGCGGCCAACTTACTTCTGACAACGATCGGAGGACCGAAGGAGCTAACCGCT
TTTTTGCACAACATGGGGGATCATGTAACTCGCCTTGATCGTTGGGAACCGGAGCTGAATGAAGCCATAC
CAAACGACGAGCGTGACACCACGATGCCTGTAGCAATGGCAACAACGTTGCGCAAACTATTAACTGGCGA
ACTACTTACTCTAGCTTCCCGGCAACAATTAATAGACTGGATGGAGGCGGATAAAGTTGCAGGACCACTT
CTGCGCTCGGCCCTTCCGGCTGGCTGGTTTATTGCTGATAAATCTGGAGCCGGTGAGCGTGGGTCTCGCG
GTATCATTGCAGCACTGGGGCCAGATGGTAAGCCCTCCCGTATCGTAGTTATCTACACGACGGGGAGTCA
GGCAACTATGGATGAACGAAATAGACAGATCGCTGAGATAGGTGCCTCACTGATTAAGCATTGGTAACTG
TCAGACCAAGTTTACTCATATATACTTTAGATTGATTTAAAACTTCATTTTTAATTTAAAAGGATCTAGG
TGAAGATCCTTTTTGATAATCTCATGACCAAAATCCCTTAACGTGAGTTTTCGTTCCACTGAGCGTCAGA
CCCCGTAGAAAAGATCAAAGGATCTTCTTGAGATCCTTTTTTTCTGCGCGTAATCTGCTGCTTGCAAACA
AAAAAACCACCGCTACCAGCGGTGGTTTGTTTGCCGGATCAAGAGCTACCAACTCTTTTTCCGAAGGTAA
CTGGCTTCAGCAGAGCGCAGATACCAAATACTGTTCTTCTAGTGTAGCCGTAGTTAGGCCACCACTTCAA
GAACTCTGTAGCACCGCCTACATACCTCGCTCTGCTAATCCTGTTACCAGTGGCTGCTGCCAGTGGCGAT
AAGTCGTGTCTTACCGGGTTGGACTCAAGACGATAGTTACCGGATAAGGCGCAGCGGTCGGGCTGAACGG
GGGGTTCGTGCACACAGCCCAGCTTGGAGCGAACGACCTACACCGAACTGAGATACCTACAGCGTGAGCT
ATGAGAAAGCGCCACGCTTCCCGAAGGGAGAAAGGCGGACAGGTATCCGGTAAGCGGCAGGGTCGGAACA
GGAGAGCGCACGAGGGAGCTTCCAGGGGGAAACGCCTGGTATCTTTATAGTCCTGTCGGGTTTCGCCACC
TCTGACTTGAGCGTCGATTTTTGTGATGCTCGTCAGGGGGGCGGAGCCTATGGAAAAACGCCAGCAACGC
GGCCTTTTTACGGTTCCTGGCCTTTTGCTGGCCTTTTGCTCACATGTTCTTTCCTGCGTTATCCCCTGAT
TCTGTGGATAACCGTATTACCGCCTTTGAGTGAGCTGATACCGCTCGCCGCAGCCGAACGACCGAGCGCA
GCGAGTCAGTGAGCGAGGAAGCGGAAGAGCGCCCAATACGCAAACCGCCTCTCCCCGCGCGTTGGCCGAT
TCATTAATGCAGCTGGCACGACAGGTTTCCCGACTGGAAAGCGGGCAGTGAGCGCAACGCAATTAATGTG
AGTTAGCTCACTCATTAGGCACCCCAGGCTTTACACTTTATGCTTCCGGCTCGTATGTTGTGTGGAATTG
TGAGCGGATAACAATTTCACACAGGAAACAGCTATGACCATGATTACGCCAAGCGCGCAATTAACCCTCA
CTAAAGGGAACAAAAGCTGGAGCTGCAAGCTTAATGTAGTCTTATGCAATACTCTTGTAGTCTTGCAACA
TGGTAACGATGAGTTAGCAACATGCCTTACAAGGAGAGAAAAAGCACCGTGCATGCCGATTGGTGGAAGT
AAGGTGGTACGATCGTGCCTTATTAGGAAGGCAACAGACGGGTCTGACATGGATTGGACGAACCACTGAA
TTGCCGCATTGCAGAGATATTGTATTTAAGTGCCTAGCTCGATACATAAACGGGTCTCTCTGGTTAGACC
AGATCTGAGCCTGGGAGCTCTCTGGCTAACTAGGGAACCCACTGCTTAAGCCTCAATAAAGCTTGCCTTG
AGTGCTTCAAGTAGTGTGTGCCCGTCTGTTGTGTGACTCTGGTAACTAGAGATCCCTCAGACCCTTTTAG
TCAGTGTGGAAAATCTCTAGCAGTGGCGCCCGAACAGGGACTTGAAAGCGAAAGGGAAACCAGAGGAGCT
CTCTCGACGCAGGACTCGGCTTGCTGAAGCGCGCACGGCAAGAGGCGAGGGGCGGCGACTGGTGAGTACG
CCAAAAATTTTGACTAGCGGAGGCTAGAAGGAGAGAGATGGGTGCGAGAGCGTCAGTATTAAGCGGGGGA
GAATTAGATCGCGATGGGAAAAAATTCGGTTAAGGCCAGGGGGAAAGAAAAAATATAAATTAAAACATAT
AGTATGGGCAAGCAGGGAGCTAGAACGATTCGCAGTTAATCCTGGCCTGTTAGAAACATCAGAAGGCTGT
AGACAAATACTGGGACAGCTACAACCATCCCTTCAGACAGGATCAGAAGAACTTAGATCATTATATAATA
CAGTAGCAACCCTCTATTGTGTGCATCAAAGGATAGAGATAAAAGACACCAAGGAAGCTTTAGACAAGAT
AGAGGAAGAGCAAAACAAAAGTAAGACCACCGCACAGCAAGCGGCCGCTGATCTTCAGACCTGGAGGAGG
AGATATGAGGGACAATTGGAGAAGTGAATTATATAAATATAAAGTAGTAAAAATTGAACCATTAGGAGTA
GCACCCACCAAGGCAAAGAGAAGAGTGGTGCAGAGAGAAAAAAGAGCAGTGGGAATAGGAGCTTTGTTCC
TTGGGTTCTTGGGAGCAGCAGGAAGCACTATGGGCGCAGCGTCAATGACGCTGACGGTACAGGCCAGACA
ATTATTGTCTGGTATAGTGCAGCAGCAGAACAATTTGCTGAGGGCTATTGAGGCGCAACAGCATCTGTTG
CAACTCACAGTCTGGGGCATCAAGCAGCTCCAGGCAAGAATCCTGGCTGTGGAAAGATACCTAAAGGATC
AACAGCTCCTGGGGATTTGGGGTTGCTCTGGAAAACTCATTTGCACCACTGCTGTGCCTTGGAATGCTAG
TTGGAGTAATAAATCTCTGGAACAGATTTGGAATCACACGACCTGGATGGAGTGGGACAGAGAAATTAAC
AATTACACAAGCTTAATACACTCCTTAATTGAAGAATCGCAAAACCAGCAAGAAAAGAATGAACAAGAAT
TATTGGAATTAGATAAATGGGCAAGTTTGTGGAATTGGTTTAACATAACAAATTGGCTGTGGTATATAAA
ATTATTCATAATGATAGTAGGAGGCTTGGTAGGTTTAAGAATAGTTTTTGCTGTACTTTCTATAGTGAAT
AGAGTTAGGCAGGGATATTCACCATTATCGTTTCAGACCCACCTCCCAACCCCGAGGGGACCCTGGTACC
CATGCATGCATGAATTCTAGATCTTGAGACAAATGGCAGTATTCATCCACAATTTTAAAAGAAAAGGGGG
GATTGGGGGGTACAGTGCAGGGGAAAGAATAGTAGACATAATAGCAACAGACATACAAACTAAAGAATTA
CAAAAACAAATTACAAAAATTCAAAATTTTCGGGTTTATTACAGGGACAGCAGAGATCCACTTTGGCGCC
GGCTCGAGGGGG
